>Addgene plasmid #27925 | pUT1531-HQ858843 | depositor full sequence | sequence record 13199 | Author sequence
CAAATAATGATTTTATTTTGACTGATAGTGACCTGTTCGTTGCAACAAATTGATGAGCAATGCTTTTTTA
TAATGCCAACTTTGTACAAAAAAGCAGGCTCCGCGGCCGCCCCCTTCACCATGGACATGGACATGAGCTC
GGCTTATCCTCACCATTGGCTCTCCTTCTCCCTCTCTAACAACTACCACCATGGCCTCCTTGAGGCCCTC
TCTACCACATCTGCACCTCCACTTGGAGAGGAGGGGCCAGCGGAGGGCGCTCCGAAGATGGAGGATTTCC
TCGGCGGCCTAGGCGGAGGCGGCGGCGCCGTCGCCGCCGCTCCGGCAGCTGCCCCGGAGGATCAGCTCAG
CTGCGGCGAGCTTGGTAGCATCGCCGCCGGGTTCTTGCGCCGGTACCCAGCGCCTGAGAACGCCGGCGGG
GTGACCATCGCAATGGCGACCGACGCGGCGGCGGAGCTGGCCGATCCGGCGAGGAGGACCGCCGAGACGT
TCGGGCAACGGACGTCCATCTACCGTGGTGCCACTAGGCACCGGTGGACGGGGAGGTACGAGGCGCACCT
GTGGGACAATAGCTGCCGCCGGGAAGGCCAAAGCCGCAAAGGCCGCCAAGTCTACTTAGGAGGTTATGAT
AAGGAGGAGAAGGCCGCAAGAGCTTACGACCTCGCCGCCCTAAAGTACTGGGGTCCAACCACCACGACGA
ACTTCCCTGTTGCCAACTACGAGACGGAGCTGGAGGAGATGAAGTCCATGACGCGGCAGGAGTTCATCGC
GTCGCTGCGCAGGAAGAGCAGCGGCTTCTCAAGAGGGGCTTCCATCTACAGAGGAGTAACAAGACATCAT
CAGCACGGCCGGTGGCAAGCGAGGATCGGCAGGGTGGCCGGAAACAAGGACCTGTACTTGGGCACTTTCA
GCACGCAGGAGGAGGCTGCCGAGGCGTACGACATTGCCGCTATCAAGTTCAGGGGGCTCAACGCCGTCAC
CAACTTCGACATGAGCCGCTACGACGTCGACAGCATCCTCAACAGCGACCTGCCGGTCGGCGGCGGAGCC
GCCACGCGCGCCTCTAAGTTCCCCTCTGACCCATCGCTGCCGCTGCCGTCGCCTGCCATGCCACCGTCGG
AGAAGGACTACTGGTCCCTCCTTGCCCTGCACTACCACCACCACCAGCAGCAGCAGCAGCAGCAGCAGTT
TCCTGCTTCTGCATTTGACACCTACGGCTGCTCCTCCGGCGTGAACGTGGACTTCACAATGGGGACTAGC
AGCCACAGCGGCAGCAACAGCAACAGCAGCAGCAGCAGCGCCATATGGGGCACAGCCGCCGGCGCAGCGA
TGGGGAGGCAGCAAAACGGCGGCAGCAGCAACAAGCAGAGCAACAGCTACTCCGGTAACAACATTCCTTA
TGCTGCTGCAGCAGCTATGACTTCTGGATCAGCACTCTACGGGGGCTCCACCGGTAGCAACGGGACATGG
GTGGCGAGTAACACGAGCACGGCTCCCCACTTCTACAACTATTTGTTTGGGATGGAGAAGGGTGGGCGCG
CCGACCCAGCTTTCTTGTACAAAGTTGGCATTATAAGAAAGCATTGCTTATCAATTTGTTGCAACGAACA
GGTCACTATCAGTCAAAATAAAATCATTATTTGCCATCCAGCTGATATCCCCTATAGTGAGTCGTATTAC
ATGGTCATAGCTGTTTCCTGGCAGCTCTGGCCCGTGTCTCAAAATCTCTGATGTTACATTGCACAAGATA
AAAATATATCATCATGAACAATAAAACTGTCTGCTTACATAAACAGTAATACAAGGGGTGTTATGAGCCA
TATTCAACGGGAAACGTCGAGGCCGCGATTAAATTCCAACATGGATGCTGATTTATATGGGTATAAATGG
GCTCGCGATAATGTCGGGCAATCAGGTGCGACAATCTATCGCTTGTATGGGAAGCCCGATGCGCCAGAGT
TGTTTCTGAAACATGGCAAAGGTAGCGTTGCCAATGATGTTACAGATGAGATGGTCAGACTAAACTGGCT
GACGGAATTTATGCCTCTTCCGACCATCAAGCATTTTATCCGTACTCCTGATGATGCATGGTTACTCACC
ACTGCGATCCCCGGAAAAACAGCATTCCAGGTATTAGAAGAATATCCTGATTCAGGTGAAAATATTGTTG
ATGCGCTGGCAGTGTTCCTGCGCCGGTTGCATTCGATTCCTGTTTGTAATTGTCCTTTTAACAGCGATCG
CGTATTTCGTCTCGCTCAGGCGCAATCACGAATGAATAACGGTTTGGTTGATGCGAGTGATTTTGATGAC
GAGCGTAATGGCTGGCCTGTTGAACAAGTCTGGAAAGAAATGCATAAACTTTTGCCATTCTCACCGGATT
CAGTCGTCACTCATGGTGATTTCTCACTTGATAACCTTATTTTTGACGAGGGGAAATTAATAGGTTGTAT
TGATGTTGGACGAGTCGGAATCGCAGACCGATACCAGGATCTTGCCATCCTATGGAACTGCCTCGGTGAG
TTTTCTCCTTCATTACAGAAACGGCTTTTTCAAAAATATGGTATTGATAATCCTGATATGAATAAATTGC
AGTTTCATTTGATGCTCGATGAGTTTTTCTAATCAGAATTGGTTAATTGGTTGTAACACTGGCAGAGCAT
TACGCTGACTTGACGGGACGGCGCAAGCTCATGACCAAAATCCCTTAACGTGAGTTACGCGTCGTTCCAC
TGAGCGTCAGACCCCGTAGAAAAGATCAAAGGATCTTCTTGAGATCCTTTTTTTCTGCGCGTAATCTGCT
GCTTGCAAACAAAAAAACCACCGCTACCAGCGGTGGTTTGTTTGCCGGATCAAGAGCTACCAACTCTTTT
TCCGAAGGTAACTGGCTTCAGCAGAGCGCAGATACCAAATACTGTCCTTCTAGTGTAGCCGTAGTTAGGC
CACCACTTCAAGAACTCTGTAGCACCGCCTACATACCTCGCTCTGCTAATCCTGTTACCAGTGGCTGCTG
CCAGTGGCGATAAGTCGTGTCTTACCGGGTTGGACTCAAGACGATAGTTACCGGATAAGGCGCAGCGGTC
GGGCTGAACGGGGGGTTCGTGCACACAGCCCAGCTTGGAGCGAACGACCTACACCGAACTGAGATACCTA
CAGCGTGAGCATTGAGAAAGCGCCACGCTTCCCGAAGGGAGAAAGGCGGACAGGTATCCGGTAAGCGGCA
GGGTCGGAACAGGAGAGCGCACGAGGGAGCTTCCAGGGGGAAACGCCTGGTATCTTTATAGTCCTGTCGG
GTTTCGCCACCTCTGACTTGAGCGTCGATTTTTGTGATGCTCGTCAGGGGGGCGGAGCCTATGGAAAAAC
GCCAGCAACGCGGCCTTTTTACGGTTCCTGGCCTTTTGCTGGCCTTTTGCTCACATGTTCTTTCCTGCGT
TATCCCCTGATTCTGTGGATAACCGTATTACCGCCTTTGAGTGAGCTGATACCGCTCGCCGCAGCCGAAC
GACCGAGCGCAGCGAGTCAGTGAGCGAGGAAGCGGAAGAGCGCCCAATACGCAAACCGCCTCTCCCCGCG
CGTTGGCCGATTCATTAATGCAGCTGGCACGACAGGTTTCCCGACTGGAAAGCGGGCAGTGAGCGCAACG
CAATTAATACGCGTACCGCTAGCCAGGAAGAGTTTGTAGAAACGCAAAAAGGCCATCCGTCAGGATGGCC
TTCTGCTTAGTTTGATGCCTGGCAGTTTATGGCGGGCGTCCTGCCCGCCACCCTCCGGGCCGTTGCTTCA
CAACGTTCAAATCCGCTCCCGGCGGATTTGTCCTACTCAGGAGAGCGTTCACCGACAAACAACAGATAAA
ACGAAAGGCCCAGTCTTCCGACTGAGCCTTTCGTTTTATTTGATGCCTGGCAGTTCCCTACTCTCGCGTT
AACGCTAGCATGGATGTTTTCCCAGTCACGACGTTGTAAAACGACGGCCAGTCTTAAGCTCGGGCCC
Features (pLannotate 1.2.2; 11 found; start..end, strand, type, name):
      1..100     +  protein_bind   attL1: mutant version of attL; recombination site for the Gateway® LR reaction LR Clonase™
    346..1059    +  CDS            PLT2 (fragment): PLET2_ARATH - Also known as AIL4 From Arabidopsis thaliana (Mouse-ear cress).
   1159..1179    -  CDS            prolactin signal sequence (fragment): signal sequence from bovine prolactin
   1544..1643    -  protein_bind   attL2: mutant version of attL; recombination site for the Gateway® LR reaction LR Clonase™
   1661..1679    -  promoter       T7 promoter: promoter for bacteriophage T7 RNA polymerase
   1813..2622    +  CDS            KanR: aminoglycoside phosphotransferase; aph(3')-Ia; confers resistance to kanamycin in bacteria or G418 (Geneticin®) in eukaryotes
   2769..3357    +  rep_origin     ori: high-copy-number ColE1/pMB1/pBR322/pUC origin of replication
   3540..3632    +  CDS            lacI (fragment): lac repressor; lacI; The lac repressor binds to the lac operator to inhibit transcription in E. coli. This inhibition can be relieved by adding lactose or isopropyl-β-D-thiogalactopyranoside (IPTG).
   3687..3714    -  terminator     rrnB T2 terminator: transcription terminator T2 from the E. coli rrnB gene
   3846..3889    +  terminator     rrnB T1 terminator: Escherichia coli rrnB; transcription terminator T1 from the E. coli rrnB gene
   3936..3972    -  CDS            lacZα (fragment): LacZα fragment of β-galactosidase; lacZ fragment
