[The description below was written by a language model from this plasmid's Addgene catalogue record and pLannotate feature annotations shown in this document.]
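Description:
pUT1531-HQ858843 is a Gateway entry clone built on the Invitrogen pENTR/D backbone (2,580 bp without insert; 3,987 nt in the full depositor sequence). It is propagated in E. coli under kanamycin selection, with the feature table showing an aph(3')-Ia KanR gene and a ColE1/pUC-type origin. The catalogue lists the plasmid as low copy, whereas the annotation describes this origin class as high copy, so the two sources differ on that point. Upstream of the cloning region sit the rrnB T1 and T2 terminators, which shield the insert from read-through transcription in bacteria. A T7 promoter lies just outside attL2, facing back toward the insert. There is no promoter for expressing the insert in plants or other eukaryotes, as expected for an entry vector.

The payload is a 1,407 bp coding sequence for a rice (Oryza sativa) AP2-EREBP family transcription factor, locus Os06g0657500 / LOC_Os06g44750. It was PCR-amplified from a full-length cDNA library clone and placed between the attL1 and attL2 recombination sites. The automated annotation labels part of the insert as a fragment of Arabidopsis PLT2/AIL4, which reflects homology within the AP2 family rather than an Arabidopsis sequence. The short prolactin signal sequence, lacI and lacZα fragment calls are most likely incidental matches or backbone remnants. The stop codon was deliberately omitted, so an LR Clonase reaction can move the open reading frame into destination vectors that add C-terminal tags or fusion partners. The clone belongs to a collection of grass transcription factor ORFs associated with a comparative regulatory genomics resource, and it serves as a starting point for making expression constructs for functional studies of this factor.
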