Addgene plasmid #27925: pUT1531-HQ858843
Depositing lab: John Gray & Erich Grotewold. Depositing organization: University of Toledo. Publication: GRASSIUS: a platform for comparative regulatory genomics across the grasses. Yilmaz A, Nishiyama MY Jr, Fuentes BG, Souza GM, Janies D, Gray J, Grotewold E. Plant Physiol. 2009 Jan;149(1):171-80. doi: 10.1104/pp.108.128579. Epub 2008 Nov 5. PubMed 18987217.
Backbone
  Vector backbone: pENTR/D
  Backbone manufacturer: Invitrogen
  Backbone size w/o insert (bp): 2580
  Vector type: Entry vector
Growth in bacteria
  Bacterial resistance: Kanamycin, 50 μg/mL
  Growth temperature: 37°C
  Growth strain: DH5alpha
  Growth instructions: E. coli Top10 (Invitrogen)
  Copy number: Low Copy
Gene/Insert
  Gene/Insert name: AP2-EREBP transcription factor encoded by Os06g0657500 LOC_Os06g44750
  Species: Oryza sativa (rice)
  Insert size (bp): 1407
  GenBank ID: HQ858843
  Cloning method: Restriction Enzyme
  Sequencing primers: 5′ M13 For; 3′ M13 Rev
Terms and licenses: Academic/Nonprofit Terms; Industry Terms: Not Available to Industry
Depositor comments: This CDS was amplified using PCR from a full length cDNA template from the OSIIEa, OSIIEb, and OSJNEa thru OSJNEf full length cDNA libraries generated by the Guoliang Wang lab at Ohio State University. The PCR product omitted the stop codon. The PCR product was cloned into a Gateway pENTR/D entry vector. Further information on this gene may be obtained at www.grassius.org using the Genbank number. (The second half of the plasmid name is the Genbank Number for the sequence of the insert)
How to cite: pUT1531-HQ858843 was a gift from John Gray & Erich Grotewold (Addgene plasmid # 27925 ; http://n2t.net/addgene:27925 ; RRID:Addgene_27925)
