>Addgene plasmid #27925 | pUT1531-HQ858843 | addgene partial sequence | sequence record 34215 | 27925 with M13pUC-fwd
AATATGATTTTATTTTGACTGATAGTGACCTGTTCGTTGCAACAAATTGATGAGCAATGCTTTTTTATAA
TGCCAACTTTGTACAAAAAAGCAGGCTCCGCGGCCGCCCCCTTCACCATGGACATGGACATGAGCTCGGC
TTATCCTCACCATTGGCTCTCCTTCTCCCTCTCTAACAACTACCACCATGGCCTCCTTGAGGCCCTCTCT
ACCACATCTGCACCTCCACTTGGAGAGGAGGGGCCAGCGGAGGGCGCTCCGAAGATGGAGGATTTCCTCG
GCGGCCTAGGCGGAGGCGGCGGCGCCGTCGCCGCCGCTCCGGCAGCTGCCCCGGAGGATCAGCTCAGCTG
CGGCGAGCTTGGTAGCATCGCCGCCGGGTTCTTGCGCCGGTACCCAGCGCCTGAGAACGCCGGCGGGGTG
ACCATCGCAATGGCGACCGACGCGGCGGCGGAGCTGGCCGATCCGGCGAGGAGGACCGCCGAGACGTTCG
GGCAACGGACGTCCATCTACCGTGGTGCCACTAGGCACCGGTGGACGGGGAGGTACGAGGCGCACCTGTG
GGACAATAGCTGCCGCCGGGAAGGCCAAAGCCGCAAAGGCCGCCAAGTCTACTTAGGAGGTTATGATAAG
GAGGAGAAGGCCGCAAGAGCTTACGACCTCGCCGCCCTAAAGTACTGGGGTCCAACCACCACGACGAACT
TCCCTGTTGCCAACTACGAGACGGAGCTGGAGGAGATGAAGTCCATGACGCGGCAGGAGTTCATCGCGTC
GCTGCGCAGGAAGAGCAGCGGCTTCTCAAGAGGGGCTTCCATCTACAGAGGAGTAACAAGACATCATCAG
CACGGCCGGTGGCAA
